>Addgene plasmid #205047 | pET-6xHis-mCherry(-6)-L2 | addgene full sequence | sequence record 405661 | Addgene NGS Result
GGCTGGCATAAATATCTCACTCGCAATCAAATTCAGCCGATAGCGGAACGGGAAGGCGACTGGAGTGCCA
TGTCCGGTTTTCAACAAACCATGCAAATGCTGAATGAGGGCATCGTTCCCACTGCGATGCTGGTTGCCAA
CGATCAGATGGCGCTGGGCGCAATGCGCGCCATTACCGAGTCCGGGCTGCGCGTTGGTGCGGACATCTCG
GTAGTGGGATACGACGATACCGAAGACAGCTCATGTTATATCCCGCCGTTAACCACCATCAAACAGGATT
TTCGCCTGCTGGGGCAAACCAGCGTGGACCGCTTGCTGCAACTCTCTCAGGGCCAGGCGGTGAAGGGCAA
TCAGCTGTTGCCCGTCTCACTGGTGAAAAGAAAAACCACCCTGGCGCCCAATACGCAAACCGCCTCTCCC
CGCGCGTTGGCCGATTCATTAATGCAGCTGGCACGACAGGTTTCCCGACTGGAAAGCGGGCAGTGAGCGC
AACGCAATTAATGTAAGTTAGCTCACTCATTAGGCACCGGGATCTCGACCGATGCCCTTGAGAGCCTTCA
ACCCAGTCAGCTCCTTCCGGTGGGCGCGGGGCATGACTAGCATGATCGTGCTCCTGTCGTTGAGGACCCG
GCTAGGCTGGCGGGGTTGCCTTACTGGTTAGCAGAATGAATCACCGATACGCGAGCGAACGTGAAGCGAC
TGCTGCTGCAAAACGTCTGCGACCTGAGCAACAACATGAATGGTCTTCGGTTTCCGTGTTTCGTAAAGTC
TGGAAACGCGGAAGTCAGCGCCCTGCACCATTATGTTCCGGATCTGCATCGCAGGATGCTGCTGGCTACC
CTGTGGAACACCTACATCTGTATTAACGAAGCGCTGGCATTGACCCTGAGTGATTTTTCTCTGGTCCCGC
CGCATCCATACCGCCAGTTGTTTACCCTCACAACGTTCCAGTAACCGGGCATGTTCATCATCAGTAACCC
GTATCGTGAGCATCCTCTCTCGTTTCATCGGTATCATTACCCCCATGAACAGAAATCCCCCTTACACGGA
GGCATCAGTGACCAAACAGGAAAAAACCGCCCTTAACATGGCCCGCTTTATCAGAAGCCAGACATTAACG
CTTCTGGAGAAACTCAACGAGCTGGACGCGGATGAACAGGCAGACATCTGTGAATCGCTTCACGACCACG
CTGATGAGCTTTACCGCAGCTGCCTCGCGCGTTTCGGTGATGACGGTGAAAACCTCTGACACATGCAGCT
CCCGGAGACGGTCACAGCTTGTCTGTAAGCGGATGCCGGGAGCAGACAAGCCCGTCAGGGCGCGTCAGCG
GGTGTTGGCGGGTGTCGGGGCGCAGCCATGACCCAGTCACGTAGCGATAGCGGAGTGTATACTGGCTTAA
CTATGCGGCATCAGAGCAGATTGTACTGAGAGTGCACCATTGCGGTGTGAAATACCGCACAGATGCGTAA
GGAGAAAATACCGCATCAGGCGCTCTTCCGCTTCCTCGCTCACTGACTCGCTGCGCTCGGTCGTTCGGCT
GCGGCGAGCGGTATCAGCTCACTCAAAGGCGGTAATACGGTTATCCACAGAATCAGGGGATAACGCAGGA
AAGAACATGTGAGCAAAAGGCCAGCAAAAGGCCAGGAACCGTAAAAAGGCCGCGTTGCTGGCGTTTTTCC
ATAGGCTCCGCCCCCCTGACGAGCATCACAAAAATCGACGCTCAAGTCAGAGGTGGCGAAACCCGACAGG
ACTATAAAGATACCAGGCGTTTCCCCCTGGAAGCTCCCTCGTGCGCTCTCCTGTTCCGACCCTGCCGCTT
ACCGGATACCTGTCCGCCTTTCTCCCTTCGGGAAGCGTGGCGCTTTCTCATAGCTCACGCTGTAGGTATC
TCAGTTCGGTGTAGGTCGTTCGCTCCAAGCTGGGCTGTGTGCACGAACCCCCCGTTCAGCCCGACCGCTG
CGCCTTATCCGGTAACTATCGTCTTGAGTCCAACCCGGTAAGACACGACTTATCGCCACTGGCAGCAGCC
ACTGGTAACAGGATTAGCAGAGCGAGGTATGTAGGCGGTGCTACAGAGTTCTTGAAGTGGTGGCCTAACT
ACGGCTACACTAGAAGGACAGTATTTGGTATCTGCGCTCTGCTGAAGCCAGTTACCTTCGGAAAAAGAGT
TGGTAGCTCTTGATCCGGCAAACAAACCACCGCTGGTAGCGGTGGTTTTTTTGTTTGCAAGCAGCAGATT
ACGCGCAGAAAAAAAGGATCTCAAGAAGATCCTTTGATCTTTTCTACGGGGTCTGACGCTCAGTGGAACG
AAAACTCACGTTAAGGGATTTTGGTCATGACCTATTTGTTTATTTTTCTAAATACATTCAAATATGTATC
CGCTCATGAGACAATAACCCTGATAAATGCTTCAATCATGATTGAAAAAGGAAGAGTATGAGTATTCAAC
ATTTCCGTGTCGCCCTTATTCCCTTTTTTGCGGCATTTTGCCTTCCTGTTTTTGCTCACCCAGAAACGCT
GGTGAAAGTAAAAGATGCTGAAGATCAGTTGGGTGCACGAGTGGGTTACATCGAACTGGATCTCAACAGC
GGTAAGATCCTTGAGAGTTTTCGCCCCGAAGAACGTTTTCCAATGATGAGCACTTTTAAAGTTCTGCTAT
GTGGCGCGGTATTATCCCGTATTGACGCCGGGCAAGAGCAACTCGGTCGCCGCATACACTATTCTCAGAA
TGACTTGGTTGAGTACTCACCAGTCACAGAAAAGCATCTTACGGATGGCATGACAGTAAGAGAATTATGC
AGTGCTGCCATAACCATGAGTGATAACACTGCGGCCAACTTACTTCTGACAACGATCGGAGGACCGAAGG
AGCTAACCGCTTTTTTGCACAACATGGGGGATCATGTAACTCGCCTTGATCGTTGGGAACCGGAGCTGAA
TGAAGCCATACCAAACGACGAGCGTGACACCACGATGCCTGTAGCAATGGCAACAACGTTGCGCAAACTA
TTAACTGGCGAACTACTTACTCTAGCTTCCCGGCAACAATTAATAGACTGGATGGAGGCGGATAAAGTTG
CAGGACCACTTCTGCGCTCGGCCCTTCCGGCTGGCTGGTTTATTGCTGATAAATCTGGAGCCGGTGAGCG
TGGGTCTCGCGGTATCATTGCAGCACTGGGGCCAGATGGTAAGCCCTCCCGTATCGTAGTTATCTACACG
ACGGGGAGTCAGGCAACTATGGATGAACGAAATAGACAGATCGCTGAGATAGGTGCCTCACTGATTAAGC
ATTGGTAACTGTCAGACCAAGTTTACTCATATATACTTTAGATTGATTTAAAACTTCATTTTTAATTTAA
AAGGATCTAGGTGAAGATCCTTTTTGATAATCTCATGCCATCGTGCCGCCAGAAATTGTAAACGTTAATA
TTTTGTTAAAATTCGCGTTAAATTTTTGTTAAATCAGCTCATTTTTTAACCAATAGGCCGAAATCGGCAA
AATCCCTTATAAATCAAAAGAATAGACCGAGATAGGGT
[37 nt withheld, positions 3539-3575]
AAAGAACGTGGACTCCAACGTCAAAGG
[49 nt withheld, positions 3603-3651]
T
[91 nt withheld, positions 3653-3743]
G
[124 nt withheld, positions 3745-3868]
CCCATTCGCCAATCCGGATATAGTTCCTCCTTTCAGCAAAAAACCCCTCAAGACCCGTTTAGAGGCCCCA
AGGGGTTATGCTAGTTATTGCTCAGCGGTGGCAGCAGCCTAGGTTAATTAAGCTGCGCTAGTAGACGAGT
CCATGTGCTGGCGTTCAAATTTCGCAGCAGCGGTTTCTTTACCAGACTCGAGTCATTACTTTCGAGATTT
CTTGCCTCTTCGTCCCTTTCGAGATTTCTTGCCTCTTCGTCCCTTGTACAGCTCGTCCATGCCGCCGGTG
GAGTGGCGGCCCTCGGCGCGTTCGTACTGTTCCACGATGGTGTAGTCCTCGTTGTGGGAGGTGATGTCCA
ACTTGATGTTGACGTTGTAGGCGCCGGGCAGCTGCACGGGCTTCTTGGCCTTGTAGGTGGTCTTGACCTC
AGCGTCGTAGTGGCCGCCGTCCTTCAGCTTCAGCCTCTGCTTGATCTCGCCCTTCAGGGCGCCGTCCTCG
GGGTACATCCGCTCGGAGGAGGCCTCCCAGCCCATGGTCTTCTTCTGCATTACGGGGCCGTCGGAGGGGA
AGTTGGTGCCGCGCAGCTTCACCTTGTAGATGAACTCGCCGTCCTGGAGGGAGGAGTCCTGGGTCACGGT
CACCACGCCGCCGTCCTCGAAGTTCATCACGCGCTCCCACTTGAAGCCCTCGGGGAAGGACAGCTTCAAG
TAGTCGGGGATGTCGGCGGGGTGCTTCACGTAGGCCTTGGAGCCGTACATGAACTGAGGGGACAGGATGT
CCCAGGCGAAGGGCAGGGGGCCACCCTTGGTCACCTTCAGCTTGGCGGTCTGGGTGCCCTCGTAGGGGCG
GCCCTCGCCCTCGCCCTCGATCTCGAACTCGTGGCCGTTCACGGAGCCCTCCATGTGCACCTTGAAGCGC
ATGAACTCCTTGATGATGGCCATGTTATCCTCCTCGCCCTTGCTCACGCCACCGTGATGGTGGTGGTGAT
GACCCATATGTATATCTCCTTCTTAAAGTTAAACAAAATTATTTCTAGAGGGGAATTGTTATCCGCTCAC
AATTCCCCTATAGTGAGTCGTATTAATTTCGCGGGATCGAGATCGATCTCGATCCTCTACGCCGGACGCA
TCGTGGCCGGCATCACCGGCGCCACAGGTGCGGTTGCTGGCGCCTATATCGCCGACATCACCGATGGGGA
AGATCGGGCTCGCCACTTCGGGCTCATGAGCGCTTGTTTCGGCGTGGGTATGGTGGCAGGCCCCGTGGCC
GGGGGACTGTTGGGCGCCATCTCCTTGCATGCACCATTCCTTGCGGCGGCGGTGCTCAACGGCCTCAACC
TACTACTGGGCTGCTTCCTAATGCAGGAGTCGCATAAGGGAGAGCGTCGAGATCCCGGACACCATCGAAT
GGCGCAAAACCTTTCGCGGTATGGCATGATAGCGCCCGGAAGAGAGTCAATTCAGGGTGGTGAATGTGAA
ACCAGTAACGTTATACGATGTCGCAGAGTATGCCGGTGTCTCTTATCAGACCGTTTCCCGCGTGGTGAAC
CAGGCCAGCCACGTTTCTGCGAAAACGCGGGAAAAAGTGGAAGCGGCGATGGCGGAGCTGAATTACATTC
CCAACCGCGTGGCACAACAACTGGCGGGCAAACAGTCGTTGCTGATTGGCGTTGCCACCTCCAGTCTGGC
CCTGCACGCGCCGTCGCAAATTGTCGCGGCGATTAAATCTCGCGCCGATCAACTGGGTGCCAGCGTGGTG
GTGTCGATGGTAGAACGAAGCGGCGTCGAAGCCTGTAAAGCGGCGGTGCACAATCTTCTCGCGCAACGCG
TCAGTGGGCTGATCATTAACTATCCGCTGGATGACCAGGATGCCATTGCTGTGGAAGCTGCCTGCACTAA
TGTTCCGGCGTTATTTCTTGATGTCTCTGACCAGACACCCATCAACAGTATTATTTTCTCCCATGAAGAC
GGTACGCGACTGGGCGTGGAGCATCTGGTCGCATTGGGTCACCAGCAAATCGCGCTGTTAGCGGGCCCAT
TAAGTTCTGTCTCGGCGCGTCTGCGTCTGGCT
Features (pLannotate 1.2.2; 19 found; start..end, strand, type, name):
    499..520     +  protein_bind   CAP binding site: CAP binding activates transcription in the presence of cAMP. E. coli catabolite activator protein
    535..599     +  CDS            TcR (fragment): tetracycline efflux protein; tet; confers resistance to tetracycline
    661..1041    -  CDS            YPB1_ECOLX: Protein predicted: Swiss-Prot protein existence level 4. From Escherichia coli.
   1058..1249    +  CDS            rop: Rop protein, which maintains plasmids at low copy number; rop
   1351..1490    +  misc_feature   bom: basis of mobility region from pBR322
   1676..2264    -  rep_origin     ori: high-copy-number ColE1/pMB1/pBR322/pUC origin of replication
   2345..2437    +  promoter       AmpR promoter: bla
   2438..3298    +  CDS            AmpR: β-lactamase; bla; confers resistance to ampicillin, carbenicillin, and related antibiotics
   3413..3868    -  rep_origin     f1 ori (sequence partly withheld): f1 bacteriophage origin of replication; arrow indicates direction of (+) strand synthesis
   3905..3952    -  terminator     T7 terminator: transcription terminator for bacteriophage T7 RNA polymerase
   3960..3977    -  CDS            SET1 (fragment): solubility-enhancement tag derived from T7 phage gene 10B
   4007..4048    -  CDS            S-Tag (fragment): affinity and epitope tag derived from pancreatic ribonuclease A
   4121..4825    -  CDS            mCherry: mCherry is a basic (constitutively fluorescent) red fluorescent protein published in 2004, derived from Discosoma sp.. It is reported to be a very rapidly-maturing monomer with low acid sensitivity.
   4863..4885    -  RBS            RBS: efficient ribosome binding site from bacteriophage T7 gene 10 (Olins and Rangwala, 1989)
   4900..4924    -  protein_bind   lac operator: The lac repressor binds to the lac operator to inhibit transcription in E. coli. This inhibition can be relieved by adding lactose or isopropyl-β-D-thiogalactopyranoside (IPTG). lac repressor encoded by lacI
   4925..4943    -  promoter       T7 promoter: promoter for bacteriophage T7 RNA polymerase
   4969..5248    +  CDS            TcR (fragment): tetracycline efflux protein; tet; confers resistance to tetracycline
   5256..5333    +  promoter       lacI promoter: lacI
   5334..486     +  CDS            lacI (across the origin): lac repressor; lacI; The lac repressor binds to the lac operator to inhibit transcription in E. coli. This inhibition can be relieved by adding lactose or isopropyl-β-D-thiogalactopyranoside (IPTG).
