[The description below was written by a language model from this plasmid's Addgene catalogue record and pLannotate feature annotations shown in this document.]
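Description:
pET-6xHis-mCherry(-6)-L2 is a bacterial expression plasmid of about 5.9 kb built on a pETDuet backbone for IPTG-inducible protein production in E. coli. It replicates from a ColE1/pBR322-type origin and is selected with ampicillin through the bla (β-lactamase) gene. The feature table also shows the rop gene and the bom mobility region from pBR322, an f1 phage origin, and short remnants of the tetracycline resistance gene that are non-functional backbone leftovers. The catalogue lists the plasmid as high copy, although rop normally moderates copy number. A lacI gene with its own promoter supplies lac repressor from the plasmid.

The payload is a single expression cassette on the reverse strand. It consists of a T7 promoter followed by a lac operator, the strong T7 gene 10 ribosome binding site, the mCherry coding sequence and a T7 terminator. Transcription therefore requires a host supplying T7 RNA polymerase and stays repressed until IPTG or lactose relieves LacI binding. According to the record, the insert is an mCherry variant designated (-6), which presumably refers to its net charge. It carries a short N-terminal histidine tag for metal-affinity purification and is fused to the L2 peptide, two repeats of a charge-patterned, arginine- and lysine-rich cationic motif. The annotation software did not call the tag or the peptide as separate features. The S-Tag and SET1 fragments between mCherry and the terminator appear to be residual pETDuet sequence, and the record does not indicate that they are translated. The insert was cloned between XbaI and XhoI sites.

The construct is intended for studying how charge-patterned disordered cationic peptides drive formation of biomolecular condensates inside E. coli, with red fluorescence reporting the localisation of the fusion protein.
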