Addgene plasmid #205047: pET-6xHis-mCherry(-6)-L2
Purpose: Fluorescent protein with charge-patterned cationic peptide to promote biomolecular condensate formation in E. coli
Depositing lab: Allie Obermeyer. Depositing organization: Columbia University. Publication: Charge-Patterned Disordered Peptides Tune Intracellular Phase Separation in Bacteria. Liao J, Yeong V, Obermeyer AC. ACS Synth Biol. 2024 Feb 3. doi: 10.1021/acssynbio.3c00564. PubMed 38308651.
Backbone
  Vector backbone: pETDuet
  Vector type: Bacterial Expression
Growth in bacteria
  Bacterial resistance: Ampicillin, 100 μg/mL
  Growth temperature: 37°C
  Growth strain: DH5alpha
  Copy number: High Copy
Gene/Insert
  Gene/Insert name: mCherry(-6)-L2 (alt name: mCherry(-6)-(GRRGKKSRK)2)
  Species: Other
  Tag / fusion protein: MGHHHHHGG (N terminal on insert)
  Cloning method: Restriction Enzyme; 5′ cloning site XbaI (unknown if destroyed); 3′ cloning site XhoI (unknown if destroyed)
  Sequencing primers: 5′ T7; 3′ T7-term
Terms and licenses: Academic/Nonprofit Terms; Industry Terms: Not Available to Industry
How to cite: pET-6xHis-mCherry(-6)-L2 was a gift from Allie Obermeyer (Addgene plasmid # 205047 ; http://n2t.net/addgene:205047 ; RRID:Addgene_205047)
